Addgene plasmid #239503: pKS1169
Purpose: Express GAL-inducible cytosolic sfCherry3C large fragment and inactive Pex22 peroxisomal chauffeur
Depositing lab: John Dueber. Depositing organization: University of California, Berkeley.
Backbone
  Vector backbone: TMP137
  Backbone manufacturer: Internal
  Vector type: Yeast Expression
  Selectable markers: LEU2
Growth in bacteria
  Bacterial resistance: Kanamycin, 50 μg/mL
  Growth temperature: 37°C
  Growth strain: DH5alpha
  Copy number: High Copy
Gene/Insert
  Gene/Insert name: sfCherry3C(1-10)-dPTS1
  Species: Synthetic
  Cloning method: Golden Gate
Terms and licenses: Academic/Nonprofit Terms; Industry Terms: Not Available to Industry
Depositor comments: Additional inserts: 1) GEM; 2) ScPex22(1-36)-Venus-SH3pep_dead
How to cite: pKS1169 was a gift from John Dueber (Addgene plasmid # 239503 ; http://n2t.net/addgene:239503 ; RRID:Addgene_239503)
