[The description below was written by a language model from this plasmid's Addgene catalogue record and pLannotate feature annotations shown in this document.]
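Description:
pKS1169 is a yeast expression plasmid assembled by Golden Gate cloning on the in-house TMP137 backbone. It is propagated in E. coli through a high-copy ColE1/pUC-type origin with kanamycin resistance (KanR) and selected in Saccharomyces cerevisiae through a LEU2 cassette driven by its native promoter. No yeast replication origin (2μ or CEN/ARS) appears in the feature table. The short fragments of yeast genomic genes flanking the marker and cargo (NFS1, which neighbours LEU2, and several predicted ORFs) may be chromosomal homology regions, but the record does not say whether the plasmid integrates or is maintained episomally.

The plasmid carries three expression units. The first encodes GEM, a chimeric transcription factor made of the Gal4 DNA-binding domain, an estrogen receptor ligand-binding domain (annotated as ERT2) and an Msn2 activation fragment, followed by a PGK1 terminator. Such fusions generally allow hormone-controlled activation of GAL promoters. The second unit uses the GAL1 promoter to drive sfCherry3C(1-10)-dPTS1, the large fragment of the split red fluorescent protein. The record's purpose line describes this fragment as cytosolic. The third unit encodes the first 36 residues of ScPex22 fused to Venus and an "SH3pep_dead" peptide, which the record calls an inactive peroxisomal chauffeur. The promoter for this unit and for GEM is not annotated.

The large fragment fluoresces only when complemented by the small sfCherry3C fragment, which is not on this plasmid. The design therefore suggests a split-fluorescent-protein assay for protein localisation or peroxisomal import. The dead SH3 peptide version most likely serves as a negative control for chauffeur-mediated recruitment, although the record does not spell out the experimental design.
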