Features (pLannotate 1.2.2; 18 found; start..end, strand, type, name):
    158..571     -  CDS            YJC7_YEAST: Protein predicted: Swiss-Prot protein existence level 4. From Saccharomyces cerevisiae (strain ATCC 204508 / S288c) (Baker's yeast).
    732..1172    +  CDS            GAL4 DNA binding domain: DNA binding domain of the GAL4 transcriptional activator; Saccharomyces cerevisiae GAL4 (truncated)
   1218..2153    +  CDS            ERT2: mutated ligand-binding domain of the human estrogen receptor (Feil et al., 1997)
   2190..3098    +  CDS            MSN2 (fragment): MSN2_YEAST - Experimental evidence at protein level: Swiss-Prot protein existence level 1. Positive transcriptional factor that acts as a component of the stress responsive system. Recognizes and binds to the stress response element (STRE) which is involved in the response to various forms of stress (heat, oxidative, osmotic, etc.). Involved in the regulation of the CTT1, DDR2, HSP12 genes. May be regulated via WHI2- PSR1 complex phosphatase activity. From Saccharomyces cerevisiae (strain ATCC 204508 / S288c) (Baker's yeast).
   3120..3344    +  terminator     PGK1 terminator (fragment): S. cerevisae PGK1; transcription terminator for 3-phosphoglycerate kinase gene
   3458..3899    +  promoter       GAL1 promoter: S. cerevisiae GAL1; inducible promoter, regulated by Gal4
   3917..4540    +  CDS            sfCherry3C (fragment): sfCherry3C is a basic (constitutively fluorescent) fluorescent protein published in 2019, derived from Discosoma sp.. It is reported to be a monomer.
   4851..4907    -  CDS            ch3-I (fragment): H31_CHLRE - Experimental evidence at protein level: Swiss-Prot protein existence level 1. Core component of nucleosome. Nucleosomes wrap and compact DNA into chromatin, limiting DNA accessibility to the cellular machineries which require DNA as a template. Histones thereby play a central role in transcription regulation, DNA repair, DNA replication and chromosomal stability. DNA accessibility is regulated via a complex set of post-translational modifications of histones, also called histone code, and nucleosome remodeling. From Chlamydomonas reinhardtii (Chlamydomonas smithii).
   5560..5679    +  CDS            PEX22 (fragment): PEX22_YEAST - Experimental evidence at protein level: Swiss-Prot protein existence level 1. Involved in peroxisome biogenesis. From Saccharomyces cerevisiae (strain ATCC 204508 / S288c) (Baker's yeast).
   5674..6384    +  CDS            Venus: Venus is a basic (constitutively fluorescent) yellow fluorescent protein published in 2002, derived from Aequorea victoria. It is reported to be a rapidly-maturing weak dimer with moderate acid sensitivity.
   6748..6825    +  CDS            YO192_YEAST (fragment): Experimental evidence at protein level: Swiss-Prot protein existence level 1. From Saccharomyces cerevisiae (strain ATCC 204508 / S288c) (Baker's yeast).
   6965..7372    +  promoter       LEU2 promoter: S. cerevisiae LEU2
   7373..8464    +  CDS            LEU2: LEU3_YEAST - Experimental evidence at protein level: Swiss-Prot protein existence level 1. Catalyzes the oxidation of 3-carboxy-2-hydroxy-4- methylpentanoate (3-isopropylmalate) to 3-carboxy-4-methyl-2- oxopentanoate. The product decarboxylates to 4-methyl-2 oxopentanoate. From Saccharomyces cerevisiae (strain ATCC 204508 / S288c) (Baker's yeast).
   8829..8942    -  CDS            NFS1 (fragment): NFS1_YEAST - Also known as SPL1 From Saccharomyces cerevisiae (strain ATCC 204508 / S288c) (Baker's yeast).
   9268..9459    -  CDS            NFS1 (fragment): NFS1_YEAST - Also known as SPL1 From Saccharomyces cerevisiae (strain ATCC 204508 / S288c) (Baker's yeast).
   9498..10313   -  CDS            KanR: aminoglycoside phosphotransferase; aph(3')-Ia; confers resistance to kanamycin in bacteria or G418 (Geneticin®) in eukaryotes
  10538..11126   +  rep_origin     ori: high-copy-number ColE1/pMB1/pBR322/pUC origin of replication
  11289..11663   +  CDS            YC021_YEAST: Protein predicted: Swiss-Prot protein existence level 4. From Saccharomyces cerevisiae (strain ATCC 204508 / S288c) (Baker's yeast).
>Addgene plasmid #239503 | pKS1169 | addgene full sequence | sequence record 475865 | Addgene NGS Result
ACTGGCCGATAATTGCAGACGAACGAGTCGAACAAGAAGCAGGCAAAGTTTAGAGCACTGCCCCTCCGCA
CTCAAAAAAGAAAAAACTAGGAGGAAAATAAAATTCTCAACCACACAAACACATAAACACATACAAATAC
AAATACAAGCTTATTTACTTGACATCGCGCGATCTTCCACTATTCAGCGCCGTCCGCCCTCTCTCGTGTT
TTTTGTTTACGCGACAACTATGCGAAATCCGGAGCAACGGGCAACCGTTTGGGGAAAGACCACACCCACG
CGCGATCGCCATGGCAACGAGGTCGCACACGCCCCACACCCAGACCTCCCTGCGAGCGGGCATGGGTACA
ATGTCCCCGTTGCCACAGACACCACTTCGTAGCACAGCGCAGAGCGTAGCGTGTTGTTGCTGCTGACAAA
AGAAAATTTTTCTTAGCAAAGCAAAGGAGGGGAAGCACGGGCAGATAGCACCGTACCATACCCTTGGAAA
CTCGAAATGAACGAAGCAGGAAATGAGAGAATGAGAGTTTTGTAGGTATATATAGCGGTAGTGTTTGCGC
GTTACCATCATCTTCTGGATCTATCTATTGTTCTTTTCCTCATCACTTTCCCCTTTTTCGCTCTTCTTCT
TGTCTTTTATTTCTTTCTTTTTTTTAATTGTTCCCTCGATTGGCTATCTACCAAAGAATCCAAACTTAAT
ACACGTATTTATTTGTCCAATTACCAGATCTATGAAGCTACTGTCTTCTATCGAACAAGCATGCGATATT
TGCCGACTTAAAAAGCTCAAGTGCTCCAAAGAAAAACCGAAGTGCGCCAAGTGTCTGAAGAACAACTGGG
AGTGTCGCTACTCTCCCAAAACCAAAAGATCTCCGCTGACTAGGGCACATCTGACAGAAGTGGAATCAAG
GCTAGAAAGACTGGAACAGCTATTTCTACTGATTTTTCCTCGAGAAGACCTTGACATGATTTTGAAAATG
GATTCTTTACAGGATATAAAAGCATTGTTAACAGGATTATTTGTACAAGATAATGTGAATAAAGATGCCG
TCACAGATAGATTGGCTTCAGTGGAGACTGATATGCCTCTAACATTGAGACAGCATAGAATAAGTGCGAC
ATCATCATCGGAAGAGAGTAGTAACAAAGGTCAAAGACAGTTGACTGTATCGATTGACTCGGCAGGATCC
GGTGACGGTGCTGGTTTAATTAACTCTGCTGGAGACATGAGAGCTGCCAACCTTTGGCCAAGCCCGCTCA
TGATCAAACGCTCTAAGAAGAACAGCCTGGCCTTGTCCCTGACGGCCGACCAGATGGTCAGTGCCTTGTT
GGATGCTGAGCCCCCCATACTCTATTCCGAGTATGATCCTACCAGACCCTTCAGTGAAGCTTCGATGATG
GGCTTACTGACCAACCTGGCAGACAGGGAGCTGGTTCACATGATCAACTGGGCGAAGAGGGTGCCAGGCT
TTGTGGATTTGACCCTCCATGATCAGGTCCACCTTCTAGAATGTGCCTGGCTAGAGATCCTGATGATTGG
ACTCGTCTGGCGCTCCATGGAGCACCCAGGGAAGCTACTGTTTGCTCCTAACTTGCTCTTGGACAGGAAC
CAGGGAAAATGTGTAGAGGGCATGGTGGAGATCTTCGACATGCTGCTGGCTACATCATCTCGGTTCCGCA
TGATGAATCTGCAGGGAGAGGAGTTTGTGTGCCTCAAATCTATTATTTTGCTTAATTCTGGAGTGTACAC
ATTTCTGTCCAGCACCCTGAAGTCTCTGGAAGAGAAGGACCATATCCACCGAGTCCTGGACAAGATCACA
GACACTTTGATCCACCTGATGGCCAAGGCAGGCCTGACCCTGCAGCAGCAGCACCAGCGGCTGGCCCAGC
TCCTCCTCATCCTCTCCCACATCAGGCACATGAGTAACAAAGGCATGGAGCATCTGTACAGCATGAAGTG
CAAGAACGTGGTGCCCCTCTATGACCTGCTGCTGGAGATGCTGGACGCCCACCGCCTACATGCGCCCACT
AGCCGTGGAGGGGCATCCGTGGAGGAAACGGACCAAAGCCACTTGGCCACTGCGGGCTCTACTTCATCGC
ATTCCTTGCAAAAGTATTACATCACGGGGGAGGCAGAGGGTTTCCCTGCCACAGTCGCGGCTGCAGGTGA
CGGTGCTGGTTTAATTAACATGACGGTCGACCATGATTTCAATAGCGAAGATATTTTATTCCCCATAGAA
AGCATGAGTAGTATACAATACGTGGAGAATAATAACCCAAATAATATTAACAACGATGTTATCCCGTATT
CTCTAGATATCAAAAACACTGTCTTAGATAGTGCGGATCTCAATGACATTCAAAATCAAGAAACTTCACT
GAATTTGGGGCTTCCTCCACTATCTTTCGACTCTCCACTGCCCGTAACGGAAACGATACCATCCACTACC
GATAACAGCTTGCATTTGAAAGCTGATAGCAACAAAAATCGCGATGCAAGAACTATTGAAAATGATAGTG
AAATTAAGAGTACTAATAATGCTAGTGGCTCTGGGGCAAATCAATACACAACTCTTACTTCACCTTATCC
TATGAACGACATTTTGTACAACATGAACAATCCGTTACAATCACCGTCACCTTCATCGGTACCTCAAAAT
CCGACTATAAATCCTCCCATAAATACAGCAAGTAACGAAACTAATTTATCGCCTCAAACTTCAAATGGTA
ATGAAACTCTTATATCTCCTCGAGCCCAACAACATACGTCCATTAAAGATAATCGTCTGTCCTTACCTAA
TGGTGCTAATTCGAATCTTTTCATTGACACTAACCCAAACAATTTGAACGAAAAACTAAGAAATCAATTG
AACTCAGATACAAATTCATATTCTAACTCCATTTCTAATTCAAACTCCAATTCTACGGGTAATTTAAATT
CCAGTTATTTTAATTCACTGAACATAGACTCCATGCTAGATGATTACGTTTCTAGTGATCTCTTATTGAA
TGATGATGATGATGACACTAATTTATCACGCCGAAGATTTAGCGACGTTATAACAAACCAATTTCCGTCA
ATGACAAATTCGAGGAATGAGCTCGGATCCTAACTCGAGATTGAATTGAATTGAAATCGATAGATCAATT
TTTTTCTTTTCTCTTTCCCCATCCTTTACGCTAAAATAATAGTTTATTTTATTTTTTGAATATTTTTTAT
TTATATACGTATATATAGACTATTATTTATCTTTTAATGATTATTAAGATTTTTATTAAAAAAAAATTCG
CTCCTCTTTTAATGCCTTTATGCAGTTTTTTTTTCCCATTCGATATTTCTATGTGCTGCCAAACCAGATG
TCAACACAGCTACAACGCCCCATTATCTTAGCCTAAAAAAACCTTCTCTTTGGAACTTTCAGTAATACGC
TTAACTGCTCATTGCTATATTGAAGTACGGATTAGAAGCCGCCGAGCGGGCGACAGCCCTCCGACGGATG
ACTCTCCTCCGTGCGTCCTCGTCATCACCGGTCGCGTTCCTGAAACGCAGATGTGCCTCGCGCCGCACTG
CTCCGAACAATAAAGATTCTACAATACTAGCTTTTATGGTTATGAAGAGGAAAAATTGGCAGTAACCTGG
CCCCACAAACCTTCAAATTAACGAATCAAATTAACAACCATAGGATGATAATGCGATTAGTTTTTTAGCC
TTATTTCTGGGGTAATTAATCAGCGAAGCGATGATTTTTGATCTATTAACAGATATATAAATGGAAAAGC
TGCATAACCACTTTAACTAATACTTTCAACATTTTCAGTTTGTATTACTTCTTATTCAAATGTCATAAAA
GTATCAACAAAAAATTGTTAATATACCTCTATACTTTAACGTCAAGGAGAAAAAACTATAAGATCTATGG
AGGAAGACAACATGGCTATCATCAAGGAATTCATGAGATTCAAGGTCCACATGGAAGGTTCTGTCAACGG
TCACGAATTTGAAATTGAAGGTGAAGGTGAAGGTCATCCATACGAAGGTACTCAAACAGCTAGACTAAAG
GTTACCAAGGGTGACCCATTGCCTTTTGCTTGGGATATCTTGTCTCCACAATTCATGTACGGTTCCAAGG
CTTACGTTAAGCACCCAGCTGACATTCCAGACTACTTGAAATTATCTTTCCCAGAAGGTTTCACCTGGGA
AAGAGTTATGAACTTCGAAGACGGCGGAGTTGTTGCTGTCACCCAAGACTCCTCCTTGCAAGATGGTCAA
TTCATCTACAAGGTCAAGTTGTTGGGTATTAATTTCCCATCAGATGGTCCAGTCATGCAAAAGAAGACCA
TGGGTTGGGAAGCTTCCACTGAAAGAATGTACCCAGAAGATGGTGCTTTGAAGGGTGAAATCAACCAAAG
ATTGAAATTAAAGGACGGTGGTCACTACGATGCTGAAGTCAAGACCACTTACAGAGCCAAGAAGCCAGTT
CAATTGCCAGGTGCCTACGATGTTGACATTAAATTGGACATCACTTCTCACAACGAAGATGGATCCGGTT
CATTGGGAAGAGGTAGAAGATCCAAAACCTAATAACTCGAGTGGCAGCTTTTGATTAAGCCTTCTAGTCC
AAAAAACACGTTTTTTTGTCATTTATTTCATTTTCTTAGAATAGTTTAGTTTATTCATTTTATAGTCACG
AATGTTTTATGATTCTATATAGGGTTGCAAACAAGCATTTTTCATTTTATGTTAAAACAATTTCAGGTTT
ACCTTTTATTCTGCTTGTGGTGACGCGTGTATCCGCCCGCTCTTTTGGTCACCCATGTATGCTGGATGCA
CACACTGGCTTAAGATGACAACGTCTTGGGGCCTTACCACCAGTGGACTTTCTTGCTGTTTGCTTTGTTC
TGGCCATTGTTTGCGTTTATATATTTATGTTAGATGTTTTTCTTATTAACTAGAAAGAAAGAATATAAAA
GGTTGAGGAAAGAGATGTATCCCGAAGAATACACAGTCTTTTATATATGTATTTCAACAAGGAGCCGTGG
AGGGTACTAAAAAGAAAAATCGCCCGGGCATTTCGTTATCTTCCACGCTAAAAGTCAAGGAGAGATATTA
CGGCCAGGATCGCAAAGGTGCAGAGCAAGGAAATGTGAGAAATTGTGAGAACGATAATGTATGGGACAAT
GCGAAAATGTGAGAACGAGAGCAAAAATCTTTTTTGTATCTCCCCGCCGAATTTGGAAACCGCGTTCTGA
AAACTTCGCATCTTCACATAGTAAAACTGTTCCGAGCGCTTCTCCCCATAATGGTTAGTGGTAAAAACCG
AAGTTGTTTACTTTAGCAAATGCCCGCGAATACGGTGGTAAATTGCCACCCCCCCTTCCCCATTCATTGG
GTAAAGACCAATTTGATGGATAAATTGGTTGTGGAAAAGGTCTAATTCTTTTTCCTATAAATACCGAGAT
ATTTTTTCTATATGATGGTTTCCGTCGCATTATTGTACTCTATAGTACTAAAGCAACAAACAAAAACAAG
CAACAAATATAATATAGTAAAATAGATCTATGCCACCACCATCAAGAAGTAGAATAAACAAAACAAGAAC
ATTAGGAATAGTGGGTACAGCTATAGCAGTGTTGGTCACGTCCTACTATATATATCAAAAGGTGACAGGT
TCTTCTAAAGGTGAAGAATTATTCACTGGTGTTGTCCCAATTTTGGTTGAATTAGATGGTGATGTTAATG
GTCACAAATTTTCTGTCTCCGGTGAAGGTGAAGGTGATGCTACTTACGGTAAATTGACCTTAAAATTGAT
TTGTACTACTGGTAAATTGCCAGTTCCATGGCCAACCTTAGTCACTACTTTAGGTTATGGTTTGCAATGT
TTTGCTAGATACCCAGATCATATGAAACAACATGACTTTTTCAAGTCTGCCATGCCAGAAGGTTATGTTC
AAGAAAGAACTATTTTTTTCAAAGATGACGGTAACTACAAGACCAGAGCTGAAGTCAAGTTTGAAGGTGA
TACCTTAGTTAATAGAATCGAATTAAAAGGTATTGATTTTAAAGAAGGTGGTAACATTTTAGGTCACAAA
TTGGAATACAACTATAACTCTCACAATGTTTACATCACTGCTGACAAACAAAAGAATGGTATCAAAGCTA
ACTTCAAAATTAGACACAACATTGAAGATGGTGGTGTTCAATTAGCTGACCATTATCAACAAAATACTCC
AATTGGTGATGGTCCAGTCTTGTTACCAGACAACCATTACTTATCCTATCAATCTGCCTTATCCAAAGAT
CCAAACGAAAAGAGAGATCACATGGTCTTGTTAGAATTTGTTACTGCTGCTGGTATTACCCATGGTATGG
ATGAATTGTACAAAGGATCCGGGTCAGGCTCCGGATCTGGCCCTCCCGCAGCTCTTGCGCCAAAAAGACG
AAGGTAATGGCAGTGCTTTTAACTAAGAATTATTAGTCTTTTCTGCTTATTTTTTCATCATAGTTTAGAA
CACTTTATATTAACGAATAGTTTATGAATCTATTTAGGTTTAAAAATTGATACAGTTTTATAAGTTACTT
TTTCAAAGACTCGTGCTGTCTATTGCATAATGCACTGGAAGGGGAAAAAAAAGGTGCACACGCGTGGCTT
TTTCTTGAATTTGCAGTTTGAAAAATGCTGAGCAGTTACAGAGATGTTACGAACCACTAGTGCACTGCAG
TACATCGAGGAGAACTTCTAGTATATCTACATACCTAATATTATTGCCTTATTAAAAATGGAATCCCAAC
AATTACATCAAAATCCACATTCTCTTCAAAATCAATTGTCCTGTACTTCCTTGTTCATGTGTGTTCAAAA
ACGTTATATTTATAGGATAATTATACTCTATTTCTCAACAAGTAATTGGTTGTTTGGCCGAGCGGTCTAA
GGCGCCTGATTCAAGAAATATCTTGACCGCAGTTAACTGTGGGAATACTCAGGTATCGTAAGATGCAAGA
GTTCGAATCTCTTAGCAACCATTATTTTTTTCCTCAACATAACGAGAACACACAGGGGCGCTATCGCACA
GAATCAAATTCGATGACTGGAAATTTTTTGTTAATTTCAGAGGTCGCCTGACGCATATACCTTTTTCAAC
TGAAAAATTGGGAGAAAAAGGAAAGGTGAGAGCGCCGGAACCGGCTTTTCATATAGAATAGAGAAGCGTT
CATGACTAAATGCTTGCATCACAATACTTGAAGTTGACAATATTATTTAAGGACCTATTGTTTTTTCCAA
TAGGTGGTTAGCAATCGTCTTACTTTCTAACTTTTCTTACCTTTTACATTTCAGCAATATATATATATAT
ATTTCAAGGATATACCATTCTAATGTCTGCCCCTAAGAAGATCGTCGTTTTGCCAGGTGACCACGTTGGT
CAAGAAATCACAGCCGAAGCCATTAAGGTTCTTAAAGCTATTTCTGATGTTCGTTCCAATGTCAAGTTCG
ATTTCGAAAATCATTTAATTGGTGGTGCTGCTATCGATGCTACAGGTGTTCCACTTCCAGATGAGGCGCT
GGAAGCCTCCAAGAAGGCTGATGCCGTTTTGTTAGGTGCTGTGGGTGGTCCTAAATGGGGAACCGGTAGT
GTTAGACCTGAACAAGGTTTACTAAAAATCCGTAAAGAACTTCAATTGTACGCCAACTTAAGACCATGTA
ACTTTGCATCCGACTCTCTTTTAGACTTATCTCCAATCAAGCCACAATTTGCTAAAGGTACTGACTTCGT
TGTTGTCAGAGAATTAGTGGGAGGTATTTACTTTGGTAAGAGAAAGGAAGACGATGGTGATGGTGTCGCT
TGGGATAGTGAACAATACACCGTTCCAGAAGTGCAAAGAATCACAAGAATGGCCGCTTTCATGGCCCTAC
AACATGAGCCACCATTGCCTATTTGGTCCTTGGATAAAGCTAATGTTTTGGCCTCTTCAAGATTATGGAG
AAAAACTGTGGAGGAAACCATCAAGAACGAATTTCCTACATTGAAGGTTCAACATCAATTGATTGATTCT
GCCGCCATGATCCTAGTTAAGAACCCAACCCACCTAAATGGTATTATAATCACCAGCAACATGTTTGGTG
ATATCATCTCCGATGAAGCCTCCGTTATCCCAGGTTCCTTGGGTTTGTTGCCATCTGCGTCCTTGGCCTC
TTTGCCAGACAAGAACACCGCATTTGGTTTGTACGAACCATGCCACGGTTCTGCTCCAGATTTGCCAAAG
AATAAGGTCAACCCTATCGCCACTATCTTGTCTGCTGCAATGATGTTGAAATTGTCATTGAACTTGCCTG
AAGAAGGTAAGGCCATTGAAGATGCAGTTAAAAAGGTTTTGGATGCAGGTATCAGAACTGGTGATTTAGG
TGGTTCCAACAGTACCACCGAAGTCGGTGATGCTGTCGCCGAAGAAGTTAAGAAAATCCTTGCTTAAAAA
GATTCTCTTTTTTTATGATATTTGTACATAAACTTTATAAATGAAATTCATAATAGAAACGACACGAAAT
TACAAAATGGAATATGTTCATAGGGTAGACGAAACTATATACGCAATCTACATACATTTATCAAGAAGGA
GAAAAAGGAGGATGTAAAGGAATACAGGTAAGCAAATTGATACTAATGGCTCAACGTGATAAGGAAAAAG
AATTGCACTTTAACATTAATATTGACAAGGAGGAGGGCACCACACAAAAAGTTAGGTGTAACAGAAAATC
ATGAAACTATGATTCCTAATTTATATATTGGAGGATTTTCTCTAAAAAAAAAAAAATACAACAAATAAAA
AACACTCAATGACCTGACCATTTGATGGAGTTTAAGTCAATACCTTCTTGAACCATTTCCCATAATGGTG
AAAGTTCCCTCAAGAATTTTACTCTGTCAGAAACGGCCTTAACGACGTAGTCGAGAGTACTCGTATCGCA
TGTCGGTGCGACACGAAATTACAAAATGGAATATGTTCATAGGGTAGACGAAACTATATACGCAATCTAC
ATACATTTATCAAGAAGGAGAAAAAGGAGGATGTAAAGGAATACAGGTAAGCAAATTGATACTAATGGCT
CAACGTGATAAGGAAAAAGAATTGCACTTTAACATTAATATTGACAAGGAGGAGGGCACCACACAAAAAG
TTAGGTGTAACAGAAAATCATGAAACTATGATTCCTAATTTATATATTGGAGGATTTTCTCTAAAAAAAA
AAAAATACAACAAATAAAAAACACTCAATGACCTGACCATTTGATGGAGTTTAAGTCAATACCTTCTTGA
ACCATTTCCCATAATGGTGAAAGTTCCCTCAAGAATTTTACTCTGTCAGAAACGGCCTTAACGACGTAGT
CGACCTCCTCTTCAGTACTAAATCTACCAATACCAAATCTGATGGAAGAATGGGCTAATGCATCATCCTT
ACCCAGCGCCGAGCGGCCGCGTGTTACAACCAATTAACCAATTCTGATTAGAAAAACTCATCGAGCATCA
AATGAAACTGCAATTTATTCATATCAGGATTATCAATACCATATTTTTGAAAAAGCCGTTTCTGTAATGA
AGGAGAAAACTCACCGAGGCAGTTCCATAGGATGGCAAGATCCTGGTATCGGTCTGCGATTCCGACTCGT
CCAACATCAATACAACCTATTAATTTCCCCTCGTCAAAAATAAGGTTATCAAGTGAGAAATCACCATGAG
TGACGACTGAATCCGGTGAGAATGGCAAAAGCTTATGCATTTCTTTCCAGACTTGTTCAACAGGCCAGCC
ATTACGCTCGTCATCAAAATCACTCGCATCAACCAAACCGTTATTCATTCGTGATTGCGCCTGAGCGAGG
CGAAATACGCGATCGCTGTTAAAAGGACAATTACAAACAGGAATCGAATGCAACCGGCGCAGGAACACTG
CCAGCGCATCAACAATATTTTCACCTGAATCAGGATATTCTTCTAATACCTGGAATGCTGTTTTCCCGGG
GATCGCAGTGGTGAGTAACCATGCATCATCAGGAGTACGGATAAAATGCTTGATGGTCGGAAGAGGCATA
AATTCCGTCAGCCAGTTTAGTCTGACCATCTCATCTGTAACATCATTGGCAACGCTACCTTTGCCATGTT
TCAGAAACAACTCTGGCGCATCGGGCTTCCCATACAATCGATAGATTGTCGCACCTGATTGCCCGACATT
ATCGCGAGCCCATTTATACCCATATAAATCAGCATCCATGTTGGAATTTAATCGCGGCCTGGAGCAAGAC
GTTTCCCGTTGAATATGGCTCATAACACCCCTTGTATTACTGTTTATGTAAGCAGACAGTTTTATTGTTC
ATGATGATATATTTTTATCTTGTGCAATGTAACATCAGAGATTTTGAGACACAACGTGGCTTTGTTGAAT
AAATCGAACTTTTGCTGAGTTGAAGGATCAGTCATGACCAAAATCCCTTAACGTGAGTTTTCGTTCCACT
GAGCGTCAGACCCCGTAGAAAAGATCAAAGGATCTTCTTGAGATCCTTTTTTTCTGCGCGTAATCTGCTG
CTTGCAAACAAAAAAACCACCGCTACCAGCGGTGGTTTGTTTGCCGGATCAAGAGCTACCAACTCTTTTT
CCGAAGGTAACTGGCTTCAGCAGAGCGCAGATACCAAATACTGTTCTTCTAGTGTAGCCGTAGTTAGGCC
ACCACTTCAAGAACTCTGTAGCACCGCCTACATACCTCGCTCTGCTAATCCTGTTACCAGTGGCTGCTGC
CAGTGGCGATAAGTCGTGTCTTACCGGGTTGGACTCAAGACGATAGTTACCGGATAAGGCGCAGCGGTCG
GGCTGAACGGGGGGTTCGTGCACACAGCCCAGCTTGGAGCGAACGACCTACACCGAACTGAGATACCTAC
AGCGTGAGCTATGAGAAAGCGCCACGCTTCCCGAAGGGAGAAAGGCGGACAGGTATCCGGTAAGCGGCAG
GGTCGGAACAGGAGAGCGCACGAGGGAGCTTCCAGGGGGAAACGCCTGGTATCTTTATAGTCCTGTCGGG
TTTCGCCACCTCTGACTTGAGCGTCGATTTTTGTGATGCTCGTCAGGGGGGCGGAGCCTATGGAAAAACG
CCAGCAACGCGGCCTTTTTACGGTTCCTGGCCTTTTGCTGGCCTTTTGCTCACATGTTCTTTCCTGCGTT
ATCCCCTGATTCTGTGGATAACCGTGCGGCCGCCAATACCCAGAAGAACAGTAAAATAAAGCAAGGTACG
TGAAATTAATATTTTTAAATGGTTCTAACCGATGCCGAAGAACTGCGCAGTCCGGTTATAACGTCTGACA
TGTCCTTTTTTGATTTGGAATCCAACCACTCAAGTGACTCTGTTCATTTACTTTGCGAAAAATATACCCA
CAAATTGCCCATCGAAAGTGAATCGCAAACCACCTTCAGACTGGCACCGACAAAGCAAAGATTATACAGA
CAGAGTACTTTATACGTACCGTTAAGTCTCAAGCAAAGGGTTTTCTTATTTACTGAACGGGTAAAGAGTA
TCTGGGCCGGCTTGCCAAGATGCAAACCGAATAAGTATTTCAAAGTTGCATTTGCCTTAGCCGTCCTGAC
ACCATTGGCTATTTGGATATTTTATATTGACTTTCGTGTACATTGATCACATCGACTGTTCTATTGGCAA
ATGAACCACGGGCATTGACTATTTTTCAGGTTACTACTATATATTATCATCACGGGCAAGGATTGTACCC
TGAATTCGCATCTAGACTGA
